>Addgene plasmid #203964 | plko_TRE3G_nlsMyc-Sox9HMGtruncation_PGKpuroR | addgene full sequence | sequence record 395430
CAGTTGGGTGCACGAGTGGGTTACATCGAACTGGATCTCAACAGCGGTAAGATCCTTGAGAGTTTTCGCC
CCGAAGAACGTTTTCCAATGATGAGCACTTTTAAAGTTCTGCTATGTGGCGCGGTATTATCCCGTATTGA
CGCCGGGCAAGAGCAACTCGGTCGCCGCATACACTATTCTCAGAATGACTTGGTTGAGTACTCACCAGTC
ACAGAAAAGCATCTTACGGATGGCATGACAGTAAGAGAATTATGCAGTGCTGCCATAACCATGAGTGATA
ACACTGCGGCCAACTTACTTCTGACAACGATCGGAGGACCGAAGGAGCTAACCGCTTTTTTGCACAACAT
GGGGGATCATGTAACTCGCCTTGATCGTTGGGAACCGGAGCTGAATGAAGCCATACCAAACGACGAGCGT
GACACCACGATGCCTGTAGCAATGGCAACAACGTTGCGCAAACTATTAACTGGCGAACTACTTACTCTAG
CTTCCCGGCAACAATTAATAGACTGGATGGAGGCGGATAAAGTTGCAGGACCACTTCTGCGCTCGGCCCT
TCCGGCTGGCTGGTTTATTGCTGATAAATCTGGAGCCGGTGAGCGTGGGTCTCGCGGTATCATTGCAGCA
CTGGGGCCAGATGGTAAGCCCTCCCGTATCGTAGTTATCTACACGACGGGGAGTCAGGCAACTATGGATG
AACGAAATAGACAGATCGCTGAGATAGGTGCCTCACTGATTAAGCATTGGTAACTGTCAGACCAAGTTTA
CTCATATATACTTTAGATTGATTTAAAACTTCATTTTTAATTTAAAAGGATCTAGGTGAAGATCCTTTTT
GATAATCTCATGACCAAAATCCCTTAACGTGAGTTTTCGTTCCACTGAGCGTCAGACCCCGTAGAAAAGA
TCAAAGGATCTTCTTGAGATCCTTTTTTTCTGCGCGTAATCTGCTGCTTGCAAACAAAAAAACCACCGCT
ACCAGCGGTGGTTTGTTTGCCGGATCAAGAGCTACCAACTCTTTTTCCGAAGGTAACTGGCTTCAGCAGA
GCGCAGATACCAAATACTGTTCTTCTAGTGTAGCCGTAGTTAGGCCACCACTTCAAGAACTCTGTAGCAC
CGCCTACATACCTCGCTCTGCTAATCCTGTTACCAGTGGCTGCTGCCAGTGGCGATAAGTCGTGTCTTAC
CGGGTTGGACTCAAGACGATAGTTACCGGATAAGGCGCAGCGGTCGGGCTGAACGGGGGGTTCGTGCACA
CAGCCCAGCTTGGAGCGAACGACCTACACCGAACTGAGATACCTACAGCGTGAGCTATGAGAAAGCGCCA
CGCTTCCCGAAGGGAGAAAGGCGGACAGGTATCCGGTAAGCGGCAGGGTCGGAACAGGAGAGCGCACGAG
GGAGCTTCCAGGGGGAAACGCCTGGTATCTTTATAGTCCTGTCGGGTTTCGCCACCTCTGACTTGAGCGT
CGATTTTTGTGATGCTCGTCAGGGGGGCGGAGCCTATGGAAAAACGCCAGCAACGCGGCCTTTTTACGGT
TCCTGGCCTTTTGCTGGCCTTTTGCTCACATGTTCTTTCCTGCGTTATCCCCTGATTCTGTGGATAACCG
TATTACCGCCTTTGAGTGAGCTGATACCGCTCGCCGCAGCCGAACGACCGAGCGCAGCGAGTCAGTGAGC
GAGGAAGCGGAAGAGCGCCCAATACGCAAACCGCCTCTCCCCGCGCGTTGGCCGATTCATTAATGCAGCT
GGCACGACAGGTTTCCCGACTGGAAAGCGGGCAGTGAGCGCAACGCAATTAATGTGAGTTAGCTCACTCA
TTAGGCACCCCAGGCTTTACACTTTATGCTTCCGGCTCGTATGTTGTGTGGAATTGTGAGCGGATAACAA
TTTCACACAGGAAACAGCTATGACCATGATTACGCCAAGCGCGCAATTAACCCTCACTAAAGGGAACAAA
AGCTGGAGCTGCAAGCTTAATGTAGTCTTATGCAATACTCTTGTAGTCTTGCAACATGGTAACGATGAGT
TAGCAACATGCCTTACAAGGAGAGAAAAAGCACCGTGCATGCCGATTGGTGGAAGTAAGGTGGTACGATC
GTGCCTTATTAGGAAGGCAACAGACGGGTCTGACATGGATTGGACGAACCACTGAATTGCCGCATTGCAG
AGATATTGTATTTAAGTGCCTAGCTCGATACATAAACGGGTCTCTCTGGTTAGACCAGATCTGAGCCTGG
GAGCTCTCTGGCTAACTAGGGAACCCACTGCTTAAGCCTCAATAAAGCTTGCCTTGAGTGCTTCAAGTAG
TGTGTGCCCGTCTGTTGTGTGACTCTGGTAACTAGAGATCCCTCAGACCCTTTTAGTCAGTGTGGAAAAT
CTCTAGCAGTGGCGCCCGAACAGGGACTTGAAAGCGAAAGGGAAACCAGAGGAGCTCTCTCGACGCAGGA
CTCGGCTTGCTGAAGCGCGCACGGCAAGAGGCGAGGGGCGGCGACTGGTGAGTACGCCAAAAATTTTGAC
TAGCGGAGGCTAGAAGGAGAGAGATGGGTGCGAGAGCGTCAGTATTAAGCGGGGGAGAATTAGATCGCGA
TGGGAAAAAATTCGGTTAAGGCCAGGGGGAAAGAAAAAATATAAATTAAAACATATAGTATGGGCAAGCA
GGGAGCTAGAACGATTCGCAGTTAATCCTGGCCTGTTAGAAACATCAGAAGGCTGTAGACAAATACTGGG
ACAGCTACAACCATCCCTTCAGACAGGATCAGAAGAACTTAGATCATTATATAATACAGTAGCAACCCTC
TATTGTGTGCATCAAAGGATAGAGATAAAAGACACCAAGGAAGCTTTAGACAAGATAGAGGAAGAGCAAA
ACAAAAGTAAGACCACCGCACAGCAAGCGGCCGCTGATCTTCAGACCTGGAGGAGGAGATATGAGGGACA
ATTGGAGAAGTGAATTATATAAATATAAAGTAGTAAAAATTGAACCATTAGGAGTAGCACCCACCAAGGC
AAAGAGAAGAGTGGTGCAGAGAGAAAAAAGAGCAGTGGGAATAGGAGCTTTGTTCCTTGGGTTCTTGGGA
GCAGCAGGAAGCACTATGGGCGCAGCGTCAATGACGCTGACGGTACAGGCCAGACAATTATTGTCTGGTA
TAGTGCAGCAGCAGAACAATTTGCTGAGGGCTATTGAGGCGCAACAGCATCTGTTGCAACTCACAGTCTG
GGGCATCAAGCAGCTCCAGGCAAGAATCCTGGCTGTGGAAAGATACCTAAAGGATCAACAGCTCCTGGGG
ATTTGGGGTTGCTCTGGAAAACTCATTTGCACCACTGCTGTGCCTTGGAATGCTAGTTGGAGTAATAAAT
CTCTGGAACAGATTTGGAATCACACGACCTGGATGGAGTGGGACAGAGAAATTAACAATTACACAAGCTT
AATACACTCCTTAATTGAAGAATCGCAAAACCAGCAAGAAAAGAATGAACAAGAATTATTGGAATTAGAT
AAATGGGCAAGTTTGTGGAATTGGTTTAACATAACAAATTGGCTGTGGTATATAAAATTATTCATAATGA
TAGTAGGAGGCTTGGTAGGTTTAAGAATAGTTTTTGCTGTACTTTCTATAGTGAATAGAGTTAGGCAGGG
ATATTCACCATTATCGTTTCAGACCCACCTCCCAACCCCGAGGGGACCCGACAGGCCCGAAGGAATAGAA
GAAGAAGGTGGAGAGAGAGACAGAGACAGATCCATTCGATTAGTGAACGGATCGGCACTGCGTGCGCCAA
TTCTGCAGACAAATGGCAGTATTCATCCACAATTTTAAAAGAAAAGGGGGGATTGGGGGGTACAGTGCAG
GGGAAAGAATAGTAGACATAATAGCAACAGACATACAAACTAAAGAATTACAAAAACAAATTACAAAAAT
TCAAAATTTTCGGGTTTATTACAGGGACAGCAGAGATCCAGTTTGGTTAGTACCGGGCCCGGTGCTTTGC
TCTGAGCCAGCCCACCAGTTTGGAATGACTCCTTTTTATGACTTGAATTTTCAAGTATAAAGTCTAGTGC
TAAATTTAATTTGAACAACTGTATAGTTTTTGCTGGTTGGGGGAAGGAAAAAAAATGGTGGCAGTGTTTT
TTTCAGAATTAGAAGTGAAATGAAAACTTGTTGTGTGTGAGGATTTCTAATGACATGTGGTGGTTGCATA
CTGAGTGAAGCCGGTGAGCATTCTGCCATGTCACCCCCTCGTGCTCAGTAATGTACTTTACAGAAATCCT
AAACTCAAAAGATTGATATAAACCATGCTTCTTGTGTATATCCGGTCTCTTCTCTGGGTAGTCTCACTCA
GCCTGCATTTCTGCCATCGATGGTACCTTTACTCCCTATCAGTGATAGAGAACGTATGAAGAGTTTACTC
CCTATCAGTGATAGAGAACGTATGCAGACTTTACTCCCTATCAGTGATAGAGAACGTATAAGGAGTTTAC
TCCCTATCAGTGATAGAGAACGTATGACCAGTTTACTCCCTATCAGTGATAGAGAACGTATCTACAGTTT
ACTCCCTATCAGTGATAGAGAACGTATATCCAGTTTACTCCCTATCAGTGATAGAGAACGTATAAGCTTT
AGGCGTGTACGGTGGGCGCCTATAAAAGCAGAGCTCGTTTAGTGAACCGTCAGATCGCCTGGAGCAATTC
CACAACACTTTTGTCTTATACCAACTTTCCGTACCACTTCCTACCCTCGTAAAGCTAGCACCGGTCGCCA
CCATGAGCCCTAAGAAGAAACGGAAAGTGGAACAAAAACTTATTTCTGAAGAAGATCTGAATCTCCTGGA
CCCCTTCATGAAGATGACCGACGAGCAGGAGAAGGGCCTGTCTGGCGCCCCCAGCCCCACCATGTCGGAG
GACTCGGCTGGTTCGCCCTGTCCCTCGGGCTCCGGCTCGGACACGGAGAACACCCGGCCCCAGGAGAACA
CCTTCCCCAAGGGCGAGCCGGATCTGAAGAAGGAGAGCGAGGAAGATAAGTTCCCCGTGTGCATCCGCGA
GGCGGTCAGCCAGGTGCTGAAGGGCTACGACTGGACGCTGGTGCCCATGCCCGTGCGCGTCAACGGCTCC
AGCAAGAACAAGGTGAAGAACGGACAAGCGGAGGCCGAAGAGGCCACGGAACAGACTCACATCTCTCCTA
ATGCTATCTTCAAGGCGCTGCAAGCCGACTCCCCACATTCCTCCTCCGGCATGAGTGAGGTGCACTCCCC
GGGCGAGCACTCTGGGCAATCTCAGGGTCCGCCGACCCCACCCACCACTCCCAAAACCGACGTGCAAGCT
GGCAAAGTTGATCTGAAGCGAGAGGGGCGCCCTCTGGCAGAGGGGGGCAGACAGCCCCCCATCGACTTCC
GCGACGTGGACATCGGTGAACTGAGCAGCGACGTCATCTCCAACATTGAGACCTTCGACGTCAATGAGTT
TGACCAATACTTGCCACCCAACGGCCACCCAGGGGTTCCGGCCACCCACGGCCAGGTCACCTACACTGGC
AGTTACGGCATCAGCAGCACCGCACCCACCCCTGCGACCGCGGGCCACGTGTGGATGTCGAAGCAGCAGG
CGCCGCCCCCTCCTCCGCAGCAGCCTCCGCAGGCCCCGCAAGCCCCACAGGCGCCTCCGCAGCAGCAAGC
ACCCCCGCAGCAGCCGCAGGCACCCCAGCAGCAGCAGGCACACACGCTCACCACGCTGAGCAGCGAGCCA
GGCCAGTCCCAGCGAACGCACATCAAGACGGAGCAGCTGAGCCCCAGCCACTACAGCGAGCAGCAGCAGC
ACTCCCCGCAACAGATCTCCTACAGCCCCTTCAACCTTCCTCACTACAGCCCCTCCTACCCGCCCATCAC
CCGCTCGCAATACGACTACGCTGACCATCAGAACTCCGGCTCCTACTACAGTCACGCAGCCGGCCAGGGC
TCAGGGCTCTACTCCACCTTCACTTACATGAACCCCGCGCAGCGCCCCATGTACACCCCCATCGCTGACA
CCTCCGGGGTCCCTTCCATCCCGCAGACCCACAGCCCGCAGCACTGGGAACAACCAGTCTACACACAGCT
CACCAGACCCTGAACGCGTGGGGTTGCGCCTTTTCCAAGGCAGCCCTGGGTTTGCGCAGGGACGCGGCTG
CTCTGGGCGTGGTTCCGGGAAACGCAGCGGCGCCGACCCTGGGTCTCGCACATTCTTCACGTCCGTTCGC
AGCGTCACCCGGATCTTCGCCGCTACCCTTGTGGGCCCCCCGGCGACGCTTCCTGCTCCGCCCCTAAGTC
GGGAAGGTTCCTTGCGGTTCGCGGCGTGCCGGACGTGACAAACGGAAGCCGCACGTCTCACTAGTACCCT
CGCAGACGGACAGCGCCAGGGAGCAATGGCAGCGCGCCGACCGCGATGGGCTGTGGCCAATAGCGGCTGC
TCAGCAGGGCGCGCCGAGAGCAGCGGCCGGGAAGGGGCGGTGCGGGAGGCGGGGTGTGGGGCGGTAGTGT
GGGCCCTGTTCCTGCCCGCGCGGTGTTCCGCATTCTGCAAGCCTCCGGAGCGCACGTCGGCAGTCGGCTC
CCTCGTTGACCGAATCACCGACCTCTCTCCCCGGGGGATCCATGGCCACCGAGTACAAGCCCACGGTGCG
CCTCGCCACCCGCGACGACGTCCCCCGGGCCGTACGCACCCTCGCCGCCGCGTTCGCCGACTACCCCGCC
ACGCGCCACACCGTCGACCCGGACCGCCACATCGAGCGGGTCACCGAGCTGCAAGAACTCTTCCTCACGC
GCGTCGGGCTCGACATCGGCAAGGTGTGGGTCGCGGACGACGGCGCCGCGGTGGCGGTCTGGACCACGCC
GGAGAGCGTCGAAGCGGGGGCGGTGTTCGCCGAGATCGGCTCGCGCATGGCCGAGTTGAGCGGTTCCCGG
CTGGCCGCGCAGCAACAGATGGAAGGCCTCCTGGCGCCGCACCGGCCCAAGGAGCCCGCGTGGTTCCCGG
CCACCGTCGGCGTCTCGCCCGACCACCAGGGCAAGGGTCTGGGCAGCGCCGTCGTGCTCCCCGGAGTGGA
GGCGGCCGAGCGCGCTGGGGTGCCCGCCTTCCTGGAGACCTCCGCGCCCCGCAACCTCCCCTTCTACGAG
CGGCTCGGCTTCACCGTCACCGCCGACGTCGAGGTGCCCGAAGGACCGCGCACCTGGTGCATGACCCGCA
AGCCCGGTGCCTGAGGATCCTCTAGATCCTAATCAACCTCTGGATTACAAAATTTGTGAAAGATTGACTG
GTATTCTTAACTATGTTGCTCCTTTTACGCTATGTGGATACGCTGCTTTAATGCCTTTGTATCATGCTAT
TGCTTCCCGTATGGCTTTCATTTTCTCCTCCTTGTATAAATCCTGGTTGCTGTCTCTTTATGAGGAGTTG
TGGCCCGTTGTCAGGCAACGTGGCGTGGTGTGCACTGTGTTTGCTGACGCAACCCCCACTGGTTGGGGCA
TTGCCACCACCTGTCAGCTCCTTTCCGGGACTTTCGCTTTCCCCCTCCCTATTGCCACGGCGGAACTCAT
CGCCGCCTGCCTTGCCCGCTGCTGGACAGGGGCTCGGCTGTTGGGCACTGACAATTCCGTGGTGTTGTCG
GGGAAATCATCGTCCTTTCCTTGGCTGCTCGCCTGTGTTGCCACCTGGATTCTGCGCGGGACGTCCTTCT
GCTACGTCCCTTCGGCCCTCAATCCAGCGGACCTTCCTTCCCGCGGCCTGCTGCCGGCTCTGCGGCCTCT
TCCGCGTCTTCGCCTTCGCCCTCAGACGAGTCGGATCTCCCTTTGGGCCGCCTCCCCGCCTGAGATCCTT
TAAGACCAATGCATCGGTACCTTTAAGACCAATGACTTACAAGGCAGCTGTAGATCTTAGCCACTTTTTA
AAAGAAAAGGGGGGACTGGAAGGGCTAATTCACTCCCAACGAAGACAAGATCTGCTTTTTGCTTGTACTG
GGTCTCTCTGGTTAGACCAGATCTGAGCCTGGGAGCTCTCTGGCTAACTAGGGAACCCACTGCTTAAGCC
TCAATAAAGCTTGCCTTGAGTGCTTCAAGTAGTGTGTGCCCGTCTGTTGTGTGACTCTGGTAACTAGAGA
TCCCTCAGACCCTTTTAGTCAGTGTGGAAAATCTCTAGCAGTAGTAGTTCATGTCATCTTATTATTCAGT
ATTTATAACTTGCAAAGAAATGAATATCAGAGAGTGAGAGGAACTTGTTTATTGCAGCTTATAATGGTTA
CAAATAAAGCAATAGCATCACAAATTTCACAAATAAAGCATTTTTTTCACTGCATTCTAGTTGTGGTTTG
TCCAAACTCATCAATGTATCTTATCATGTCTGGCTCTAGCTATCCCGCCCCTAACTCCGCCCATCCCGCC
CCTAACTCCGCCCAGTTCCGCCCATTCTCCGCCCCATGGCTGACTAATTTTTTTTATTTATGCAGAGGCC
GAGGCCGCCTCGGCCTCTGAGCTATTCCAGAAGTAGTGAGGAGGCTTTTTTGGAGGCCTAGGGACGTACC
CAATTCGCCCTATAGTGAGTCGTATTACGCGCGCTCACTGGCCGTCGTTTTACAACGTCGTGACTGGGAA
AACCCTGGCGTTACCCAACTTAATCGCCTTGCAGCACATCCCCCTTTCGCCAGCTGGCGTAATAGCGAAG
AGGCCCGCACCGATCGCCCTTCCCAACAGTTGCGCAGCCTGAATGGCGAATGGG
[124 nt withheld, positions 8735-8858]
C
[91 nt withheld, positions 8860-8950]
A
[49 nt withheld, positions 8952-9000]
CCTTTGACGTTGGAGTCCACGTTCTTT
[37 nt withheld, positions 9028-9064]
ACCCTATCTCGGTCTATTCTTTTGATTTATAAGGGATTTTGCCGATTTCGGCCTATTGGTTAAAAAATGA
GCTGATTTAACAAAAATTTAACGCGAATTTTAACAAAATATTAACGCTTACAATTTAGGTGGCACTTTTC
GGGGAAATGTGCGCGGAACCCCTATTTGTTTATTTTTCTAAATACATTCAAATATGTATCCGCTCATGAG
ACAATAACCCTGATAAATGCTTCAATAATATTGAAAAAGGAAGAGTATGAGTATTCAACATTTCCGTGTC
GCCCTTATTCCCTTTTTTGCGGCATTTTGCCTTCCTGTTTTTGCTCACCCAGAAACGCTGGTGAAAGTAA
AAGATGCTGAAGAT
Features (pLannotate 1.2.2; 27 found; start..end, strand, type, name):
    924..1512    +  rep_origin     ori: high-copy-number ColE1/pMB1/pBR322/pUC origin of replication
   1695..1787    +  CDS            lacI (fragment): lac repressor; lacI; The lac repressor binds to the lac operator to inhibit transcription in E. coli. This inhibition can be relieved by adding lactose or isopropyl-β-D-thiogalactopyranoside (IPTG).
   1800..1821    +  protein_bind   CAP binding site: CAP binding activates transcription in the presence of cAMP. E. coli catabolite activator protein
   1836..1866    +  promoter       lac promoter: promoter for the E. coli lac operon
   1874..1890    +  protein_bind   lac operator: The lac repressor binds to the lac operator to inhibit transcription in E. coli. This inhibition can be relieved by adding lactose or isopropyl-β-D-thiogalactopyranoside (IPTG). lac repressor encoded by lacI
   1935..1953    +  promoter       T3 promoter: promoter for bacteriophage T3 RNA polymerase
   1981..2207    +  promoter       RSV promoter: Rous sarcoma virus enhancer/promoter
   2208..2388    +  LTR            5' LTR (truncated): truncated 5' long terminal repeat (LTR) from HIV-1
   2435..2560    +  misc_feature   HIV-1 Ψ: packaging signal of human immunodeficiency virus type 1
   2544..2907    +  CDS            HIV-1 gag (fragment): gag protein from human immunodeficiency virus 1; gag
   3053..3286    +  misc_feature   RRE: The Rev response element (RRE) of HIV-1 allows for Rev-dependent mRNA export from the nucleus to the cytoplasm.
   3663..3763    +  CDS            Rev (fragment): human immunodeficiency virus 1 (HIV-1) Rev protein; rev; enhances nuclear export of unspliced and incompletely spliced viral mRNAs
   3813..3930    +  misc_feature   cPPT/CTS: central polypurine tract and central termination sequence of HIV-1
   4368..4743    +  promoter       TRE3G promoter: 3rd-generation Tet-responsive promoter that can be activated by binding of Tet-On® 3G
   4817..6100    +  CDS            Sox9 (fragment): SOX9_MOUSE - Also known as Sox-9. Experimental evidence at protein level: Swiss-Prot protein existence level 1. Transcription factor that plays a key role in chondrocytes differentiation and skeletal development (PubMed:10319868, PubMed:11371614, PubMed:12414734, PubMed:15132997, PubMed:18415932, PubMed:20940257, PubMed:28263186). Specifically binds the 5'-ACAAAG-3' DNA motif present in enhancers and super-enhancers and promotes expression of genes important for chondrogenesis, including cartilage matrix protein-coding genes COL2A1, COL4A2, COL9A1, COL11A2 and ACAN, SOX5 and SOX6 (PubMed:91191
   6109..6612    +  promoter       hPGK promoter: human phosphoglycerate kinase 1 promoter
   6628..7224    +  CDS            PuroR: puromycin N-acetyltransferase; pac from Streptomyces alboniger; confers resistance to puromycin
   7241..7829    +  misc_feature   WPRE: woodchuck hepatitis virus posttranscriptional regulatory element
   7839..7925    +  CDS            nef (fragment): NEF_HV1Z2 - Experimental evidence at protein level: Swiss-Prot protein existence level 1. Extracellular Nef protein targets CD4(+) T-lymphocytes for apoptosis by interacting with CXCR4 surface receptors. From Human immunodeficiency virus type 1 group M subtype D (isolate Z2/CDC-Z34) (HIV-1).
   7927..8160    +  LTR            3' LTR (ΔU3): self-inactivating 3' long terminal repeat (LTR) from HIV-1
   8232..8353    +  polyA_signal   SV40 poly(A) signal: SV40 polyadenylation signal
   8393..8528    +  rep_origin     SV40 ori: SV40 origin of replication
   8549..8567    -  promoter       T7 promoter: promoter for bacteriophage T7 RNA polymerase
   8575..8730    +  CDS            lacZα (fragment): LacZα fragment of β-galactosidase; lacZ fragment
   8735..9163    +  rep_origin     f1 ori (sequence partly withheld): f1 bacteriophage origin of replication; arrow indicates direction of (+) strand synthesis
   9216..9320    +  promoter       AmpR promoter: bla
   9321..753     +  CDS            AmpR (across the origin): β-lactamase; bla; confers resistance to ampicillin, carbenicillin, and related antibiotics
