>Addgene plasmid #203964 | plko_TRE3G_nlsMyc-Sox9HMGtruncation_PGKpuroR | addgene full sequence | sequence record 414099 | Addgene NGS Result
TGCTGAAGATCAGTTGGGTGCACGAGTGGGTTACATCGAACTGGATCTCAACAGCGGTAAGATCCTTGAG
AGTTTTCGCCCCGAAGAACGTTTTCCAATGATGAGCACTTTTAAAGTTCTGCTATGTGGCGCGGTATTAT
CCCGTATTGACGCCGGGCAAGAGCAACTCGGTCGCCGCATACACTATTCTCAGAATGACTTGGTTGAGTA
CTCACCAGTCACAGAAAAGCATCTTACGGATGGCATGACAGTAAGAGAATTATGCAGTGCTGCCATAACC
ATGAGTGATAACACTGCGGCCAACTTACTTCTGACAACGATCGGAGGACCGAAGGAGCTAACCGCTTTTT
TGCACAACATGGGGGATCATGTAACTCGCCTTGATCGTTGGGAACCGGAGCTGAATGAAGCCATACCAAA
CGACGAGCGTGACACCACGATGCCTGTAGCAATGGCAACAACGTTGCGCAAACTATTAACTGGCGAACTA
CTTACTCTAGCTTCCCGGCAACAATTAATAGACTGGATGGAGGCGGATAAAGTTGCAGGACCACTTCTGC
GCTCGGCCCTTCCGGCTGGCTGGTTTATTGCTGATAAATCTGGAGCCGGTGAGCGTGGGTCTCGCGGTAT
CATTGCAGCACTGGGGCCAGATGGTAAGCCCTCCCGTATCGTAGTTATCTACACGACGGGGAGTCAGGCA
ACTATGGATGAACGAAATAGACAGATCGCTGAGATAGGTGCCTCACTGATTAAGCATTGGTAACTGTCAG
ACCAAGTTTACTCATATATACTTTAGATTGATTTAAAACTTCATTTTTAATTTAAAAGGATCTAGGTGAA
GATCCTTTTTGATAATCTCATGACCAAAATCCCTTAACGTGAGTTTTCGTTCCACTGAGCGTCAGACCCC
GTAGAAAAGATCAAAGGATCTTCTTGAGATCCTTTTTTTCTGCGCGTAATCTGCTGCTTGCAAACAAAAA
AACCACCGCTACCAGCGGTGGTTTGTTTGCCGGATCAAGAGCTACCAACTCTTTTTCCGAAGGTAACTGG
CTTCAGCAGAGCGCAGATACCAAATACTGTTCTTCTAGTGTAGCCGTAGTTAGGCCACCACTTCAAGAAC
TCTGTAGCACCGCCTACATACCTCGCTCTGCTAATCCTGTTACCAGTGGCTGCTGCCAGTGGCGATAAGT
CGTGTCTTACCGGGTTGGACTCAAGACGATAGTTACCGGATAAGGCGCAGCGGTCGGGCTGAACGGGGGG
TTCGTGCACACAGCCCAGCTTGGAGCGAACGACCTACACCGAACTGAGATACCTACAGCGTGAGCTATGA
GAAAGCGCCACGCTTCCCGAAGGGAGAAAGGCGGACAGGTATCCGGTAAGCGGCAGGGTCGGAACAGGAG
AGCGCACGAGGGAGCTTCCAGGGGGAAACGCCTGGTATCTTTATAGTCCTGTCGGGTTTCGCCACCTCTG
ACTTGAGCGTCGATTTTTGTGATGCTCGTCAGGGGGGCGGAGCCTATGGAAAAACGCCAGCAACGCGGCC
TTTTTACGGTTCCTGGCCTTTTGCTGGCCTTTTGCTCACATGTTCTTTCCTGCGTTATCCCCTGATTCTG
TGGATAACCGTATTACCGCCTTTGAGTGAGCTGATACCGCTCGCCGCAGCCGAACGACCGAGCGCAGCGA
GTCAGTGAGCGAGGAAGCGGAAGAGCGCCCAATACGCAAACCGCCTCTCCCCGCGCGTTGGCCGATTCAT
TAATGCAGCTGGCACGACAGGTTTCCCGACTGGAAAGCGGGCAGTGAGCGCAACGCAATTAATGTGAGTT
AGCTCACTCATTAGGCACCCCAGGCTTTACACTTTATGCTTCCGGCTCGTATGTTGTGTGGAATTGTGAG
CGGATAACAATTTCACACAGGAAACAGCTATGACCATGATTACGCCAAGCGCGCAATTAACCCTCACTAA
AGGGAACAAAAGCTGGAGCTGCAAGCTTAATGTAGTCTTATGCAATACTCTTGTAGTCTTGCAACATGGT
AACGATGAGTTAGCAACATGCCTTACAAGGAGAGAAAAAGCACCGTGCATGCCGATTGGTGGAAGTAAGG
TGGTACGATCGTGCCTTATTAGGAAGGCAACAGACGGGTCTGACATGGATTGGACGAACCACTGAATTGC
CGCATTGCAGAGATATTGTATTTAAGTGCCTAGCTCGATACATAAACGGGTCTCTCTGGTTAGACCAGAT
CTGAGCCTGGGAGCTCTCTGGCTAACTAGGGAACCCACTGCTTAAGCCTCAATAAAGCTTGCCTTGAGTG
CTTCAAGTAGTGTGTGCCCGTCTGTTGTGTGACTCTGGTAACTAGAGATCCCTCAGACCCTTTTAGTCAG
TGTGGAAAATCTCTAGCAGTGGCGCCCGAACAGGGACTTGAAAGCGAAAGGGAAACCAGAGGAGCTCTCT
CGACGCAGGACTCGGCTTGCTGAAGCGCGCACGGCAAGAGGCGAGGGGCGGCGACTGGTGAGTACGCCAA
AAATTTTGACTAGCGGAGGCTAGAAGGAGAGAGATGGGTGCGAGAGCGTCAGTATTAAGCGGGGGAGAAT
TAGATCGCGATGGGAAAAAATTCGGTTAAGGCCAGGGGGAAAGAAAAAATATAAATTAAAACATATAGTA
TGGGCAAGCAGGGAGCTAGAACGATTCGCAGTTAATCCTGGCCTGTTAGAAACATCAGAAGGCTGTAGAC
AAATACTGGGACAGCTACAACCATCCCTTCAGACAGGATCAGAAGAACTTAGATCATTATATAATACAGT
AGCAACCCTCTATTGTGTGCATCAAAGGATAGAGATAAAAGACACCAAGGAAGCTTTAGACAAGATAGAG
GAAGAGCAAAACAAAAGTAAGACCACCGCACAGCAAGCGGCCGCTGATCTTCAGACCTGGAGGAGGAGAT
ATGAGGGACAATTGGAGAAGTGAATTATATAAATATAAAGTAGTAAAAATTGAACCATTAGGAGTAGCAC
CCACCAAGGCAAAGAGAAGAGTGGTGCAGAGAGAAAAAAGAGCAGTGGGAATAGGAGCTTTGTTCCTTGG
GTTCTTGGGAGCAGCAGGAAGCACTATGGGCGCAGCGTCAATGACGCTGACGGTACAGGCCAGACAATTA
TTGTCTGGTATAGTGCAGCAGCAGAACAATTTGCTGAGGGCTATTGAGGCGCAACAGCATCTGTTGCAAC
TCACAGTCTGGGGCATCAAGCAGCTCCAGGCAAGAATCCTGGCTGTGGAAAGATACCTAAAGGATCAACA
GCTCCTGGGGATTTGGGGTTGCTCTGGAAAACTCATTTGCACCACTGCTGTGCCTTGGAATGCTAGTTGG
AGTAATAAATCTCTGGAACAGATTTGGAATCACACGACCTGGATGGAGTGGGACAGAGAAATTAACAATT
ACACAAGCTTAATACACTCCTTAATTGAAGAATCGCAAAACCAGCAAGAAAAGAATGAACAAGAATTATT
GGAATTAGATAAATGGGCAAGTTTGTGGAATTGGTTTAACATAACAAATTGGCTGTGGTATATAAAATTA
TTCATAATGATAGTAGGAGGCTTGGTAGGTTTAAGAATAGTTTTTGCTGTACTTTCTATAGTGAATAGAG
TTAGGCAGGGATATTCACCATTATCGTTTCAGACCCACCTCCCAACCCCGAGGGGACCCGACAGGCCCGA
AGGAATAGAAGAAGAAGGTGGAGAGAGAGACAGAGACAGATCCATTCGATTAGTGAACGGATCGGCACTG
CGTGCGCCAATTCTGCAGACAAATGGCAGTATTCATCCACAATTTTAAAAGAAAAGGGGGGATTGGGGGG
TACAGTGCAGGGGAAAGAATAGTAGACATAATAGCAACAGACATACAAACTAAAGAATTACAAAAACAAA
TTACAAAAATTCAAAATTTTCGGGTTTATTACAGGGACAGCAGAGATCCAGTTTGGTTAGTACCGGGCCC
GGTGCTTTGCTCTGAGCCAGCCCACCAGTTTGGAATGACTCCTTTTTATGACTTGAATTTTCAAGTATAA
AGTCTAGTGCTAAATTTAATTTGAACAACTGTATAGTTTTTGCTGGTTGGGGGAAGGAAAAAAAATGGTG
GCAGTGTTTTTTTCAGAATTAGAAGTGAAATGAAAACTTGTTGTGTGTGAGGATTTCTAATGACATGTGG
TGGTTGCATACTGAGTGAAGCCGGTGAGCATTCTGCCATGTCACCCCCTCGTGCTCAGTAATGTACTTTA
CAGAAATCCTAAACTCAAAAGATTGATATAAACCATGCTTCTTGTGTATATCCGGTCTCTTCTCTGGGTA
GTCTCACTCAGCCTGCATTTCTGCCATCGATGGTACCTTTACTCCCTATCAGTGATAGAGAACGTATGAA
GAGTTTACTCCCTATCAGTGATAGAGAACGTATGCAGACTTTACTCCCTATCAGTGATAGAGAACGTATA
AGGAGTTTACTCCCTATCAGTGATAGAGAACGTATGACCAGTTTACTCCCTATCAGTGATAGAGAACGTA
TCTACAGTTTACTCCCTATCAGTGATAGAGAACGTATATCCAGTTTACTCCCTATCAGTGATAGAGAACG
TATAAGCTTTAGGCGTGTACGGTGGGCGCCTATAAAAGCAGAGCTCGTTTAGTGAACCGTCAGATCGCCT
GGAGCAATTCCACAACACTTTTGTCTTATACCAACTTTCCGTACCACTTCCTACCCTCGTAAAGCTAGCA
CCGGTCGCCACCATGAGCCCTAAGAAGAAACGGAAAGTGGAACAAAAACTTATTTCTGAAGAAGATCTGA
ATCTCCTGGACCCCTTCATGAAGATGACCGACGAGCAGGAGAAGGGCCTGTCTGGCGCCCCCAGCCCCAC
CATGTCGGAGGACTCGGCTGGTTCGCCCTGTCCCTCGGGCTCCGGCTCGGACACGGAGAACACCCGGCCC
CAGGAGAACACCTTCCCCAAGGGCGAGCCGGATCTGAAGAAGGAGAGCGAGGAAGATAAGTTCCCCGTGT
GCATCCGCGAGGCGGTCAGCCAGGTGCTGAAGGGCTACGACTGGACGCTGGTGCCCATGCCCGTGCGCGT
CAACGGCTCCAGCAAGAACAAGGTGAAGAACGGACAAGCGGAGGCCGAAGAGGCCACGGAACAGACTCAC
ATCTCTCCTAATGCTATCTTCAAGGCGCTGCAAGCCGACTCCCCACATTCCTCCTCCGGCATGAGTGAGG
TGCACTCCCCGGGCGAGCACTCTGGGCAATCTCAGGGTCCGCCGACCCCACCCACCACTCCCAAAACCGA
CGTGCAAGCTGGCAAAGTTGATCTGAAGCGAGAGGGGCGCCCTCTGGCAGAGGGGGGCAGACAGCCCCCC
ATCGACTTCCGCGACGTGGACATCGGTGAACTGAGCAGCGACGTCATCTCCAACATTGAGACCTTCGACG
TCAATGAGTTTGACCAATACTTGCCACCCAACGGCCACCCAGGGGTTCCGGCCACCCACGGCCAGGTCAC
CTACACTGGCAGTTACGGCATCAGCAGCACCGCACCCACCCCTGCGACCGCGGGCCACGTGTGGATGTCG
AAGCAGCAGGCGCCGCCCCCTCCTCCGCAGCAGCCTCCGCAGGCCCCGCAAGCCCCACAGGCGCCTCCGC
AGCAGCAAGCACCCCCGCAGCAGCCGCAGGCACCCCAGCAGCAGCAGGCACACACGCTCACCACGCTGAG
CAGCGAGCCAGGCCAGTCCCAGCGAACGCACATCAAGACGGAGCAGCTGAGCCCCAGCCACTACAGCGAG
CAGCAGCAGCACTCCCCGCAACAGATCTCCTACAGCCCCTTCAACCTTCCTCACTACAGCCCCTCCTACC
CGCCCATCACCCGCTCGCAATACGACTACGCTGACCATCAGAACTCCGGCTCCTACTACAGTCACGCAGC
CGGCCAGGGCTCAGGGCTCTACTCCACCTTCACTTACATGAACCCCGCGCAGCGCCCCATGTACACCCCC
ATCGCTGACACCTCCGGGGTCCCTTCCATCCCGCAGACCCACAGCCCGCAGCACTGGGAACAACCAGTCT
ACACACAGCTCACCAGACCCTGAACGCGTGGGGTTGCGCCTTTTCCAAGGCAGCCCTGGGTTTGCGCAGG
GACGCGGCTGCTCTGGGCGTGGTTCCGGGAAACGCAGCGGCGCCGACCCTGGGTCTCGCACATTCTTCAC
GTCCGTTCGCAGCGTCACCCGGATCTTCGCCGCTACCCTTGTGGGCCCCCCGGCGACGCTTCCTGCTCCG
CCCCTAAGTCGGGAAGGTTCCTTGCGGTTCGCGGCGTGCCGGACGTGACAAACGGAAGCCGCACGTCTCA
CTAGTACCCTCGCAGACGGACAGCGCCAGGGAGCAATGGCAGCGCGCCGACCGCGATGGGCTGTGGCCAA
TAGCGGCTGCTCAGCAGGGCGCGCCGAGAGCAGCGGCCGGGAAGGGGCGGTGCGGGAGGCGGGGTGTGGG
GCGGTAGTGTGGGCCCTGTTCCTGCCCGCGCGGTGTTCCGCATTCTGCAAGCCTCCGGAGCGCACGTCGG
CAGTCGGCTCCCTCGTTGACCGAATCACCGACCTCTCTCCCCAGGGGGATCCATGGCCACCGAGTACAAG
CCCACGGTGCGCCTCGCCACCCGCGACGACGTCCCCCGGGCCGTACGCACCCTCGCCGCCGCGTTCGCCG
ACTACCCCGCCACGCGCCACACCGTCGACCCGGACCGCCACATCGAGCGGGTCACCGAGCTGCAAGAACT
CTTCCTCACGCGCGTCGGGCTCGACATCGGCAAGGTGTGGGTCGCGGACGACGGCGCCGCGGTGGCGGTC
TGGACCACGCCGGAGAGCGTCGAAGCGGGGGCGGTGTTCGCCGAGATCGGCTCGCGCATGGCCGAGTTGA
GCGGTTCCCGGCTGGCCGCGCAGCAACAGATGGAAGGCCTCCTGGCGCCGCACCGGCCCAAGGAGCCCGC
GTGGTTCCTGGCCACCGTCGGCGTCTCGCCCGACCACCAGGGCAAGGGTCTGGGCAGCGCCGTCGTGCTC
CCCGGAGTGGAGGCGGCCGAGCGCGCTGGGGTGCCCGCCTTCCTGGAGACCTCCGCGCCCCGCAACCTCC
CCTTCTACGAGCGGCTCGGCTTCACCGTCACCGCCGACGTCGAGGTGCCCGAAGGACCGCGCACCTGGTG
CATGACCCGCAAGCCCGGTGCCTGAGGATCCTCTAGATCCTAATCAACCTCTGGATTACAAAATTTGTGA
AAGATTGACTGGTATTCTTAACTATGTTGCTCCTTTTACGCTATGTGGATACGCTGCTTTAATGCCTTTG
TATCATGCTATTGCTTCCCGTATGGCTTTCATTTTCTCCTCCTTGTATAAATCCTGGTTGCTGTCTCTTT
ATGAGGAGTTGTGGCCCGTTGTCAGGCAACGTGGCGTGGTGTGCACTGTGTTTGCTGACGCAACCCCCAC
TGGTTGGGGCATTGCCACCACCTGTCAGCTCCTTTCCGGGACTTTCGCTTTCCCCCTCCCTATTGCCACG
GCGGAACTCATCGCCGCCTGCCTTGCCCGCTGCTGGACAGGGGCTCGGCTGTTGGGCACTGACAATTCCG
TGGTGTTGTCGGGGAAATCATCGTCCTTTCCTTGGCTGCTCGCCTGTGTTGCCACCTGGATTCTGCGCGG
GACGTCCTTCTGCTACGTCCCTTCGGCCCTCAATCCAGCGGACCTTCCTTCCCGCGGCCTGCTGCCGGCT
CTGCGGCCTCTTCCGCGTCTTCGCCTTCGCCCTCAGACGAGTCGGATCTCCCTTTGGGCCGCCTCCCCGC
CTGAGATCCTTTAAGACCAATGCATCGGTACCTTTAAGACCAATGACTTACAAGGCAGCTGTAGATCTTA
GCCACTTTTTAAAAGAAAAGGGGGGACTGGAAGGGCTAATTCACTCCCAACGAAGACAAGATCTGCTTTT
TGCTTGTACTGGGTCTCTCTGGTTAGACCAGATCTGAGCCTGGGAGCTCTCTGGCTAACTAGGGAACCCA
CTGCTTAAGCCTCAATAAAGCTTGCCTTGAGTGCTTCAAGTAGTGTGTGCCCGTCTGTTGTGTGACTCTG
GTAACTAGAGATCCCTCAGACCCTTTTAGTCAGTGTGGAAAATCTCTAGCAGTAGTAGTTCATGTCATCT
TATTATTCAGTATTTATAACTTGCAAAGAAATGAATATCAGAGAGTGAGAGGAACTTGTTTATTGCAGCT
TATAATGGTTACAAATAAAGCAATAGCATCACAAATTTCACAAATAAAGCATTTTTTTCACTGCATTCTA
GTTGTGGTTTGTCCAAACTCATCAATGTATCTTATCATGTCTGGCTCTAGCTATCCCGCCCCTAACTCCG
CCCATCCCGCCCCTAACTCCGCCCAGTTCCGCCCATTCTCCGCCCCATGGCTGACTAATTTTTTTTATTT
ATGCAGAGGCCGAGGCCGCCTCGGCCTCTGAGCTATTCCAGAAGTAGTGAGGAGGCTTTTTTGGAGGCCT
AGGGACGTACCCAATTCGCCCTATAGTGAGTCGTATTACGCGCGCTCACTGGCCGTCGTTTTACAACGTC
GTGACTGGGAAAACCCTGGCGTTACCCAACTTAATCGCCTTGCAGCACATCCCCCTTTCGCCAGCTGGCG
TAATAGCGAAGAGGCCCGCACCGATCGCCCTTCCCAACAGTTGCGCAGCCTGAATGGCGAATGGG
[124 nt withheld, positions 8746-8869]
C
[91 nt withheld, positions 8871-8961]
A
[49 nt withheld, positions 8963-9011]
CCTTTGACGTTGGAGTCCACGTTCTTT
[37 nt withheld, positions 9039-9075]
ACCCTATCTCGGTCTATTCTTTTGATTTATAAGGGATTTTGCCGATTTCGGCCTATTGGTTAAAAAATGA
GCTGATTTAACAAAAATTTAACGCGAATTTTAACAAAATATTAACGCTTACAATTTAGGTGGCACTTTTC
GGGGAAATGTGCGCGGAACCCCTATTTGTTTATTTTTCTAAATACATTCAAATATGTATCCGCTCATGAG
ACAATAACCCTGATAAATGCTTCAATAATATTGAAAAAGGAAGAGTATGAGTATTCAACATTTCCGTGTC
GCCCTTATTCCCTTTTTTGCGGCATTTTGCCTTCCTGTTTTTGCTCACCCAGAAACGCTGGTGAAAGTAA
AAGA
Features (pLannotate 1.2.2; 27 found; start..end, strand, type, name):
    934..1522    +  rep_origin     ori: high-copy-number ColE1/pMB1/pBR322/pUC origin of replication
   1705..1797    +  CDS            lacI (fragment): lac repressor; lacI; The lac repressor binds to the lac operator to inhibit transcription in E. coli. This inhibition can be relieved by adding lactose or isopropyl-β-D-thiogalactopyranoside (IPTG).
   1810..1831    +  protein_bind   CAP binding site: CAP binding activates transcription in the presence of cAMP. E. coli catabolite activator protein
   1846..1876    +  promoter       lac promoter: promoter for the E. coli lac operon
   1884..1900    +  protein_bind   lac operator: The lac repressor binds to the lac operator to inhibit transcription in E. coli. This inhibition can be relieved by adding lactose or isopropyl-β-D-thiogalactopyranoside (IPTG). lac repressor encoded by lacI
   1945..1963    +  promoter       T3 promoter: promoter for bacteriophage T3 RNA polymerase
   1991..2217    +  promoter       RSV promoter: Rous sarcoma virus enhancer/promoter
   2218..2398    +  LTR            5' LTR (truncated): truncated 5' long terminal repeat (LTR) from HIV-1
   2445..2570    +  misc_feature   HIV-1 Ψ: packaging signal of human immunodeficiency virus type 1
   2554..2917    +  CDS            HIV-1 gag (fragment): gag protein from human immunodeficiency virus 1; gag
   3063..3296    +  misc_feature   RRE: The Rev response element (RRE) of HIV-1 allows for Rev-dependent mRNA export from the nucleus to the cytoplasm.
   3673..3773    +  CDS            Rev (fragment): human immunodeficiency virus 1 (HIV-1) Rev protein; rev; enhances nuclear export of unspliced and incompletely spliced viral mRNAs
   3823..3940    +  misc_feature   cPPT/CTS: central polypurine tract and central termination sequence of HIV-1
   4378..4753    +  promoter       TRE3G promoter: 3rd-generation Tet-responsive promoter that can be activated by binding of Tet-On® 3G
   4827..6110    +  CDS            Sox9 (fragment): SOX9_MOUSE - Also known as Sox-9. Experimental evidence at protein level: Swiss-Prot protein existence level 1. Transcription factor that plays a key role in chondrocytes differentiation and skeletal development (PubMed:10319868, PubMed:11371614, PubMed:12414734, PubMed:15132997, PubMed:18415932, PubMed:20940257, PubMed:28263186). Specifically binds the 5'-ACAAAG-3' DNA motif present in enhancers and super-enhancers and promotes expression of genes important for chondrogenesis, including cartilage matrix protein-coding genes COL2A1, COL4A2, COL9A1, COL11A2 and ACAN, SOX5 and SOX6 (PubMed:91191
   6124..6624    +  promoter       hPGK promoter: human phosphoglycerate kinase 1 promoter
   6639..7235    +  CDS            PuroR: puromycin N-acetyltransferase; pac from Streptomyces alboniger; confers resistance to puromycin
   7252..7840    +  misc_feature   WPRE: woodchuck hepatitis virus posttranscriptional regulatory element
   7850..7936    +  CDS            nef (fragment): NEF_HV1Z2 - Experimental evidence at protein level: Swiss-Prot protein existence level 1. Extracellular Nef protein targets CD4(+) T-lymphocytes for apoptosis by interacting with CXCR4 surface receptors. From Human immunodeficiency virus type 1 group M subtype D (isolate Z2/CDC-Z34) (HIV-1).
   7938..8171    +  LTR            3' LTR (ΔU3): self-inactivating 3' long terminal repeat (LTR) from HIV-1
   8243..8364    +  polyA_signal   SV40 poly(A) signal: SV40 polyadenylation signal
   8404..8539    +  rep_origin     SV40 ori: SV40 origin of replication
   8560..8578    -  promoter       T7 promoter: promoter for bacteriophage T7 RNA polymerase
   8586..8741    +  CDS            lacZα (fragment): LacZα fragment of β-galactosidase; lacZ fragment
   8746..9174    +  rep_origin     f1 ori (sequence partly withheld): f1 bacteriophage origin of replication; arrow indicates direction of (+) strand synthesis
   9227..9331    +  promoter       AmpR promoter: bla
   9332..763     +  CDS            AmpR (across the origin): β-lactamase; bla; confers resistance to ampicillin, carbenicillin, and related antibiotics
