[The description below was written by a language model from this plasmid's Addgene catalogue record and pLannotate feature annotations shown in this document.]
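Description:
plko_TRE3G_nlsMyc-Sox9HMGtruncation_PGKpuroR is a pLKO-based, self-inactivating HIV-1 lentiviral transfer plasmid of about 9.4 kb for doxycycline-inducible expression of a mouse SOX9 variant lacking its HMG DNA-binding domain. It is propagated in E. coli through a high-copy ColE1/pUC-type origin with ampicillin selection (AmpR), and the backbone also carries an f1 origin, an SV40 origin and poly(A) signal, and remnants of a lac/lacZα cloning region with T3 and T7 promoters. Viral genomic RNA is transcribed from an RSV promoter fused to a truncated 5' LTR. It contains the Ψ packaging signal with a gag fragment, the RRE for Rev-dependent export, the cPPT/CTS, a WPRE, and a ΔU3 3' LTR that silences LTR promoter activity after integration. Packaging functions must be supplied in trans.

The payload has two units in the same orientation. A TRE3G promoter drives the Sox9 open reading frame, which carries an N-terminal myc tag and, according to the construct name, a nuclear localisation signal; neither of these short elements is annotated separately in the feature tables. TRE3G is active only when a Tet-On 3G transactivator is bound in the presence of doxycycline, and no transactivator is encoded here, so it must come from the target cells or a second vector. Downstream, a human PGK promoter expresses puromycin N-acetyltransferase for selection of transduced cells. The catalogue lists the insert as 678 bp, whereas both sequence records annotate a Sox9 fragment of roughly 1.3 kb; the record does not explain this discrepancy. The two sequence records differ by one nucleotide in length and are otherwise annotated identically. The construct serves as a DNA-binding-deficient comparison for SOX9 in studies of its pioneer factor activity and competition for epigenetic cofactors during stem cell fate switching.
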