Addgene plasmid #203964: plko_TRE3G_nlsMyc-Sox9HMGtruncation_PGKpuroR
Purpose: Dox inducible myc tag truncated SOX9 without DNA-binding domain (noHMG)
Depositing lab: Elaine Fuchs. Depositing organization: Rockefeller University. Publication: The pioneer factor SOX9 competes for epigenetic factors to switch stem cell fates. Yang Y, Gomez N, Infarinato N, Adam RC, Sribour M, Baek I, Laurin M, Fuchs E. Nat Cell Biol. 2023 Jul 24. doi: 10.1038/s41556-023-01184-y. PubMed 37488435.
Backbone
  Vector backbone: pLKO
  Backbone size w/o insert (bp): -2
  Total vector size (bp): 9428
  Vector type: Lentiviral
  Selectable markers: Puromycin
Growth in bacteria
  Bacterial resistance: Ampicillin, 100 μg/mL
  Growth temperature: 37°C
  Growth strain: NEB Stable
  Copy number: High Copy
Gene/Insert
  Gene/Insert name: SOX9-noHMG
  Species: M. musculus (mouse)
  Insert size (bp): 678
  Mutation: the HMG domain is truncated
  Entrez Gene: Sox9 (a.k.a. 2010306G03Rik, mKIAA4243, mSox9)
  Promoter: TRE3G
  Tag / fusion protein: myc (N terminal on insert)
  Cloning method: Gibson Cloning
  Sequencing primers: 5′ agctttaggcgtgtacgg; 3′ GGCTGCCTTGGAAAAGGCGCAA
Terms and licenses: Academic/Nonprofit Terms; Industry Terms: Not Available to Industry
How to cite: plko_TRE3G_nlsMyc-Sox9HMGtruncation_PGKpuroR was a gift from Elaine Fuchs (Addgene plasmid # 203964 ; http://n2t.net/addgene:203964 ; RRID:Addgene_203964)
